>Addgene plasmid #164863 | pAcrVIA4 | addgene full sequence | sequence record 325315 | Addgene NGS Result
GATGCATTAATACGACTCACTATAAGGAGGGCTAGCAATAATTTTGTTTAACTTTAAGAAGGAGATATAC
CATGGATAAAGCGAACCGCTGCCTTAAAGCGAAGGACAAAATTCTGAATATTCTTGAAAAAGAAGAAATT
ACTCTTGACGAATTTAATAACATCAGCAAGGATATCGCAAAAGAATACGTTGAAAAAGCAGTTCTGAAGC
CCAAGGATATTGCAGAGCGTATCATCAACATGGTCAAAAACGCTAAGTCTATCAGTTTCGATGAGCTGGC
ATCAGAAATCTCCGAAGAGTAACTCGAGCAAAGCCCGCCGAAAGGCGGGCTTTTCTGTAAGCTTGGCTGT
TTTGGCGGATGAGAGAAGATTTTCAGCCTGATACAGATTAAATCAGAACGCAGAAGCGGTCTGATAAAAC
AGAATTTGCCTGGCGGCAGTAGCGCGGTGGTCCCACCTGACCCCATGCCGAACTCAGAAGTGAAACGCCG
TAGCGCCGATGGTAGTGTGGGGTCTCCCCATGCGAGAGTAGGGAACTGCCAGGCATCAAATAAAACGAAA
GGCTCAGTCGAAAGACTGGGCCTTTCGTTTTATCTGTTGTTTGTCGGTGAACGCTCTCCTGAGTAGGACA
AATCCGCCGGGAGCGGATTTGAACGTTGCGAAGCAACGGCCCGGAGGGTGGCGGGCAGGACGCCCGCCAT
AAACTGCCAGGCATCAAATTAAGCAGAAGGCCATCCTGACGGATGGCCTTTTTGCGTTTCTACAAACTCT
TTTGTTTATTTTTCTAAATACATTCAAATATGTATCCGCTCATGAGACAATAACCCTGATAAATGCTTCA
ATAATATTGAAAAAGGAAGAGTATGAGTATTCAACATTTCCGTGTCGCCCTTATTCCCTTTTTTGCGGCA
TTTTGCCTTCCTGTTTTTGCTCACCCAGAAACGCTGGTGAAAGTAAAAGATGCTGAAGATCAGTTGGGTG
CAGCAAACTATTAACTGGCGAACTACTTACTCTAGCTTCCCGGCAACAATTAATAGACTGGATGGAGGCG
GATAAAGTTGCAGGACCACTTCTGCGCTCGGCCCTTCCGGCTGGCTGGTTTATTGCTGATAAATCTGGAG
CCGGTGAGCGTGGGTCTCGCGGTATCATTGCAGCACTGGGGCCAGATGGTAAGCCCTCCCGTATCGTAGT
TATCTACACGACGGGGAGTCAGGCAACTATGGATGAACGAAATAGACAGATCGCTGAGATAGGTGCCTCA
CTGATTAAGCATTGGTAACTGTCAGACCAAGTTTACTCATATATACTTTAGATTGATT
[125 nt withheld, positions 1319-1443]
C
[141 nt withheld, positions 1445-1585]
CCTTTGACGTTGGAGTCCACGTTCTTT
[37 nt withheld, positions 1613-1649]
ACCCTATCTCGGGCTATTCTTTTGATTTATAAGGGATTTTGCCGATTTCGGCCTATTGGTTAAAAAATGA
GCTGATTTAACAAAAATTTAACGCGAATTTTAACAAAATATTAACGTTTACAATTTAAAAGGATCTAGGT
GAAGATCCTTTTTGATAATCTCATGACCAAAATCCCTTAACGTGAGTTTTCGTTCCACTGAGCGTCAGAC
CCCGTAGAAAAGATCAAAGGATCTTCTTGAGATCCTTTTTTTCTGCGCGTAATCTGCTGCTTGCAAACAA
AAAAACCACCGCTACCAGCGGTGGTTTGTTTGCCGGATCAAGAGCTACCAACTCTTTTTCCGAAGGTAAC
TGGCTTCAGCAGAGCGCAGATACCAAATACTGTCCTTCTAGTGTAGCCGTAGTTAGGCCACCACTTCAAG
AACTCTGTAGCACCGCCTACATACCTCGCTCTGCTAATCCTGTTACCAGTCAGGCATTTGAGAAGCACAC
GGTCACACTGCTTCCGGTAGTCAATAAACCGGTAAACCAGCAATAGACATAAGCGGCTATTTAACGACCC
TGCCCTGAACCGACGACCGGGTCGAATTTGCTTTCGAATTTCTGCCATTCATCCGCTTATTATCACTTAT
TCAGGCGTAGCAACCAGGCGTTTAAGGGCACCAATAACTGCCTTAAAAAAATTACGCCCCGCCCTGCCAC
TCATCGCAGTACTGTTGTAATTCATTAAGCATTCTGCCGACATGGAAGCCATCACAAACGGCATGATGAA
CCTGAATCGCCAGCGGCATCAGCACCTTGTCGCCTTGCGTATAATATTTGCCCATGGTGAAAACGGGGGC
GAAGAAGTTGTCCATATTGGCCACGTTTAAATCAAAACTGGTGAAACTCACCCAGGGATTGGCTGAGACG
AAAAACATATTCTCAATAAACCCTTTAGGGAAATAGGCCAGGTTTTCACCGTAACACGCCACATCTTGCG
AATATATGTGTAGAAACTGCCGGAAATCGTCGTGGTATTCACTCCAGAGCGATGAAAACGTTTCAGTTTG
CTCATGGAAAACGGTGTAACAAGGGTGAACACTATCCCATATCACCAGCTCACCGTCTTTCATTGCCATA
CGGAATTCCGGATGAGCATTCATCAGGCGGGCAAGAATGTGAATAAAGGCCGGATAAAACTTGTGCTTAT
TTTTCTTTACGGTCTTTAAAAAGGCCGTAATATCCAGCTGAACGGTCTGGTTATAGGTACATTGAGCAAC
TGACTGAAATGCCTCAAAATGTTCTTTACGATGCCATTGGGATATATCAACGGTGGTATATCCAGTGATT
TTTTTCTCCATTTTAGCTTCCTTAGCTCCTGAAAATCTCGATAACTCAAAAAATACGCCCGGTAGTGATC
TTATTTCATTATGGTGAAAGTTGGAACCTCTTACGTGCCGATCAACGTCTCATTTTCGCCAAAAGTTGGC
CCAGGGCTTCCCGGTATCAACAGGGACACCAGGATTTATTTATTCTGCGAAGTGATCTTCCGTCACAGGT
ATTTATTCGGCGCAAAGTGCGTCGGGTGATGCTGCCAACTTACTGATTTAGTGTATGATGGTGTTTTTGA
GGTGCTCCAGTGGCTTCTGTTTCTATCAGCTGTCCCTCCTGTTCAGCTACTGACGGGGTGGTGCGTAACG
GCAAAAGCACCGCCGGACATCAGCGCTAGCGGAGTGTATACTGGCTTACTATGTTGGCACTGATGAGGGT
GTCAGTGAAGTGCTTCATGTGGCAGGAGAAAAAAGGCTGCACCGGTGCGTCAGCAGAATATGTGATACAG
GATATATTCCGCTTCCTCGCTCACTGACTCGCTACGCTCGGTCGTTCGACTGCGGCGAGCGGAAATGGCT
TACGAACGGGGCGGAGATTTCCTGGAAGATGCCAGGAAGATACTTAACAGGGAAGTGAGAGGGCCGCGGC
AAAGCCGTTTTTCCATAGGCTCCGCCCCCCTGACAAGCATCACGAAATCTGACGCTCAAATCAGTGGTGG
CGAAACCCGACAGGACTATAAAGATACCAGGCGTTTCCCCCTGGCGGCTCCCTCGTGCGCTCTCCTGTTC
CTGCCTTTCGGTTTACCGGTGTCATTCCGCTGTTATGGCCGCGTTTGTCTCATTCCACGCCTGACACTCA
GTTCCGGGTAGGCAGTTCGCTCCAAGCTGGACTGTATGCACGAACCCCCCGTTCAGTCCGACCGCTGCGC
CTTATCCGGTAACTATCGTCTTGAGTCCAACCCGGAAAGACATGCAAAAGCACCACTGGCAGCAGCCACT
GGTAATTGATTTAGAGGAGTTAGTCTTGAAGTCATGCGCCGGTTAAGGCTAAACTGAAAGGACAAGTTTT
GGTGACTGCGCTCCTCCAAGCCAGTTACCTCGGTTCAAAGAGTTGGTAGCTCAGAGAACCTTCGAAAAAC
CGCCCTGCAAGGCGGTTTTTTCGTTTTCAGAGCAAGAGATTACGCGCAGACCAAAACGATCTCAAGAAGA
TCATCTTATTAATCAGATAAAATATTTCTAGGCTCATGAGCCCGAAGTGGCGAGCCCGATCTTCCCCATC
GGTGATGTCGGCGATATAGGCGCCAGCAACCGCACCTGTGGCGCCGGTGATGCCGGCCACGATGCGTCCG
GCGTAGAGGATCTGCTCATGTTTGACAGCTTATCATC
Features (pLannotate 1.2.2; 17 found; start..end, strand, type, name):
      8..24      +  promoter       T7 promoter (fragment): promoter for bacteriophage T7 RNA polymerase
     43..65      +  RBS            RBS: efficient ribosome binding site from bacteriophage T7 gene 10 (Olins and Rangwala, 1989)
    428..543     +  ncRNA          5S rRNA: Accession: RF00001 - 5S ribosomal RNA
    547..633     +  terminator     rrnB T1 terminator: Escherichia coli rrnB; transcription terminator T1 from the E. coli rrnB gene
    725..752     +  terminator     rrnB T2 terminator: transcription terminator T2 from the E. coli rrnB gene
    771..862     +  promoter       AmpR promoter: bla
    863..982     +  CDS            AmpR (fragment): β-lactamase; bla; confers resistance to ampicillin, carbenicillin, and related antibiotics
    983..1277    +  CDS            bla(M) (fragment): β-lactamase lacking the signal sequence; bla(M); allows cytosolic expression of β-lactamase
   1320..1700    +  rep_origin     M13 ori (sequence partly withheld): M13 bacteriophage origin of replication; arrow indicates direction of (+) strand synthesis
   1886..2119    +  rep_origin     ori (fragment): high-copy-number ColE1/pMB1/pBR322/pUC origin of replication
   2331..2990    -  CDS            CmR: chloramphenicol acetyltransferase; cat; confers resistance to chloramphenicol
   2991..3093    -  promoter       cat promoter: promoter of the E. coli cat gene encoding chloramphenicol acetyltransferase
   3214..3357    +  mobile_element IS1 (fragment): prokaryotic transposable element IS1
   3476..3531    -  rep_origin     RSF ori (fragment): Plasmids containing the RSF 1030 origin of replication can be propagated in E. coli cells that contain additional plasmids with compatible origins.
   3619..4164    -  rep_origin     p15A ori: Plasmids containing the medium-copy-number p15A origin of replication can be propagated in E. coli cells that contain a second plasmid with the ColE1 origin.
   4201..4321    -  CDS            TcR (fragment): tetracycline efflux protein; tet; confers resistance to tetracycline
   4331..3       +  promoter       tet promoter (fragment) (across the origin): E. coli promoter for tetracycline efflux protein gene
