[The description below was written by a language model from this plasmid's Addgene catalogue record and pLannotate feature annotations shown in this document.]
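Description:
pAcrVIA4 is a bacterial expression plasmid built on the pBAD33 backbone, in which the arabinose regulatory cassette was replaced by Gibson assembly with a T7-driven expression unit for the anti-CRISPR protein AcrVIA4. The insert, about 330 bp, derives from Leptotrichia wadei F0279 and was codon-optimized for E. coli. In the annotated sequence (roughly 4.3 kb), a T7 promoter is followed by the strong ribosome binding site from phage T7 gene 10. The AcrVIA4 coding region itself is not annotated, but it presumably occupies the unlabelled gap between this RBS and the downstream rrnB region (5S rRNA segment plus T1 and T2 terminators) that ends transcription. Because expression depends on T7 RNA polymerase, "inducible" here means supplying that polymerase, either from an inducible host strain or in the reaction mix. No lac operator or other repressor element is annotated.

The plasmid is selected with chloramphenicol through an intact cat gene and its own promoter, and it replicates from a complete p15A origin, which is compatible with ColE1-type plasmids. The catalogue lists it as high copy, whereas p15A is generally considered medium copy. The annotated ColE1 and RSF origin hits are only short fragments. An M13 phage origin is also present. The truncated β-lactamase, tetracycline resistance and IS1 segments are nonfunctional remnants inherited from the backbone.

The associated publication concerns rapid characterization of CRISPR-Cas13 nucleases in cell-free transcription-translation systems. This suggests the construct supplies AcrVIA4 as a candidate type VI (Cas13) inhibitor in such assays, as well as in E. coli.
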