Addgene plasmid #164863: pAcrVIA4
Purpose: Inducible expression of AcrVIA4 in bacteria.
Depositing lab: Chase Beisel. Depositing organization: Helmholtz-Zentrum fuer Infektionsforschung (HZI). Publication: Rapidly Characterizing CRISPR-Cas13 Nucleases Using Cell-Free Transcription-Translation Systems. Wandera KG, Beisel CL. Methods Mol Biol. 2022;2404:135-153. doi: 10.1007/978-1-0716-1851-6_7. PubMed 34694607.
Backbone
  Vector backbone: pBAD33
  Backbone size w/o insert (bp): 4010
  Total vector size (bp): 4341
  Modifications to backbone: Arabinose cassette exchanged with Insert
  Vector type: Bacterial Expression
Growth in bacteria
  Bacterial resistance: Chloramphenicol, 25 μg/mL
  Growth temperature: 37°C
  Growth strain: DH5alpha
  Copy number: High Copy
Gene/Insert
  Gene/Insert name: AcrVIA4
  Species: Leptotrichia wadei F0279
  Insert size (bp): 331
  GenBank ID: ERK48333.1
  Promoter: T7 Promoter
  Cloning method: Gibson Cloning
  Sequencing primers: 5′ ATCTTCCCCATCGGTGATGTC
Terms and licenses: Academic/Nonprofit Terms; Industry Terms: Not Available to Industry
Depositor comments: The anti-CRISPR protein AcrVIA4 was codon-optimized for E. coli for optimal expression.
How to cite: pAcrVIA4 was a gift from Chase Beisel (Addgene plasmid # 164863 ; http://n2t.net/addgene:164863 ; RRID:Addgene_164863)
